Addgene plasmid #75920: BUB1B gRNA (BRDN0001147884)
Purpose: 3rd generation lentiviral gRNA plasmid targeting human BUB1B
Depositing lab: John Doench & David Root. Depositing organization: Broad Institute. Publication: Optimized sgRNA design to maximize activity and minimize off-target effects of CRISPR-Cas9. Doench JG, Fusi N, Sullender M, Hegde M, Vaimberg EW, Donovan KF, Smith I, Tothova Z, Wilen C, Orchard R, Virgin HW, Listgarten J, Root DE. Nat Biotechnol. 2016 Jan 18. doi: 10.1038/nbt.3437. PubMed 26780180.
Backbone
  Vector backbone: lentiGuide-Puro
  Backbone manufacturer: Zhang Lab (Addgene plasmid # 52963)
  Vector type: Mammalian Expression, Lentiviral, CRISPR
  Selectable markers: Puromycin
Growth in bacteria
  Bacterial resistance: Ampicillin, 100 μg/mL
  Growth temperature: 37°C
  Growth strain: DH5alpha
  Copy number: High Copy
Gene/Insert
  Gene/Insert name: BUB1B (alt names: BUB1B; NM_001211.5)
  gRNA/shRNA sequence: AGGAATTGAACCCTTGAGCG
  Species: H. sapiens (human)
  Entrez Gene: BUB1B (a.k.a. BUB1beta, BUBR1, Bub1A, MAD3L, MVA1, SSK1, hBUBR1)
  Promoter: hU6
  Cloning method: Unknown
  Sequencing primers: 5′ U6-F; 3′ pS2-R
Terms and licenses: Academic/Nonprofit Terms; Industry Terms: Not Available to Industry
Depositor comments: The gRNA was designed to target the following Genbank reference sequence(s): NM_001211.5. Note that this plasmid does NOT contain Cas9. It should be used in conjunction with lentiCas9-Blast (Addgene #52962) or otherwise with cell lines already expressing Cas9. Browse the full kinome gRNA library at http://www.addgene.org/pooled-library/broadgpp-human-kinome/ or visit http://www.broadinstitute.org/rnai/public/ for detailed protocols and information.
How to cite: BUB1B gRNA (BRDN0001147884) was a gift from John Doench & David Root (Addgene plasmid # 75920 ; http://n2t.net/addgene:75920 ; RRID:Addgene_75920)
