[The description below was written by a language model from this plasmid's Addgene catalogue record and pLannotate feature annotations shown in this document.]
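Description:
BUB1B gRNA (BRDN0001147884) is a third-generation lentiviral guide RNA plasmid built on the lentiGuide-Puro backbone and designed to target human BUB1B (also known as BUBR1), with the guide designed against the reference transcript NM_001211.5. It is propagated in E. coli as a high-copy plasmid through a ColE1/pUC-type origin with ampicillin selection from the β-lactamase gene. The backbone also carries an f1 origin, an SV40 origin and poly(A) signal, and remnants of lac and T7/T3 promoter elements.

The viral cassette is arranged as a self-inactivating HIV-1 transfer vector. An RSV promoter drives a truncated 5' LTR, so genomic RNA is produced independently of Tat. This is followed by the Ψ packaging signal with a gag fragment, the Rev response element for Rev-dependent nuclear export, a cPPT/CTS element, and a ΔU3 3' LTR that disables LTR promoter activity after integration. Within this frame, a human U6 RNA polymerase III promoter transcribes the BUB1B-specific spacer fused to the Streptococcus pyogenes Cas9 gRNA scaffold. Downstream, an EF-1α core promoter with its intron A drives puromycin N-acetyltransferase for selection of transduced mammalian cells, and a WPRE enhances transcript expression.

The plasmid does not encode Cas9, so it must be used with a separate Cas9 vector such as lentiCas9-Blast or in cells that already express the nuclease. It corresponds to a guide in a human kinome gRNA library built using optimized sgRNA design rules, and it is suited to Cas9-directed targeting of BUB1B in human cells by lentiviral delivery.
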