Features (pLannotate 1.2.2; 29 found; start..end, strand, type, name):
     14..80      +  CDS            small t antigen (fragment): SV40 (simian virus 40) small t antigen
    106..317     +  promoter       EF-1α core promoter: core promoter for human elongation factor EF-1α
    318..1256    +  intron         EF-1α intron A: intron upstream of the start codon of human EF-1α
   1278..1877    +  CDS            PuroR (fragment): puromycin N-acetyltransferase; pac from Streptomyces; confers resistance to puromycin
   1893..2481    +  misc_feature   WPRE: woodchuck hepatitis virus posttranscriptional regulatory element
   2532..2551    +  misc_feature   cPPT/CTS (fragment): central polypurine tract and central termination sequence of HIV-1
   2553..2786    +  LTR            3' LTR (ΔU3): self-inactivating 3' long terminal repeat (LTR) from HIV-1
   2864..2985    +  polyA_signal   SV40 poly(A) signal: SV40 polyadenylation signal
   3025..3160    +  rep_origin     SV40 ori: SV40 origin of replication
   3181..3199    -  promoter       T7 promoter: promoter for bacteriophage T7 RNA polymerase
   3207..3362    +  CDS            lacZα (fragment): LacZα fragment of β-galactosidase; lacZ fragment
   3367..3795    +  rep_origin     f1 ori (sequence partly withheld): f1 bacteriophage origin of replication; arrow indicates direction of (+) strand synthesis
   3848..3952    +  promoter       AmpR promoter: bla
   3953..4813    +  CDS            AmpR: β-lactamase; bla; confers resistance to ampicillin, carbenicillin, and related antibiotics
   4984..5572    +  rep_origin     ori: high-copy-number ColE1/pMB1/pBR322/pUC origin of replication
   5755..5847    +  CDS            lacI (fragment): lac repressor; lacI; The lac repressor binds to the lac operator to inhibit transcription in E. coli. This inhibition can be relieved by adding lactose or isopropyl-β-D-thiogalactopyranoside (IPTG).
   5860..5881    +  protein_bind   CAP binding site: CAP binding activates transcription in the presence of cAMP. E. coli catabolite activator protein
   5896..5926    +  promoter       lac promoter: promoter for the E. coli lac operon
   5934..5950    +  protein_bind   lac operator: The lac repressor binds to the lac operator to inhibit transcription in E. coli. This inhibition can be relieved by adding lactose or isopropyl-β-D-thiogalactopyranoside (IPTG). lac repressor encoded by lacI
   5995..6013    +  promoter       T3 promoter: promoter for bacteriophage T3 RNA polymerase
   6041..6267    +  promoter       RSV promoter: Rous sarcoma virus enhancer/promoter
   6268..6448    +  LTR            5' LTR (truncated): truncated 5' long terminal repeat (LTR) from HIV-1
   6495..6620    +  misc_feature   HIV-1 Ψ: packaging signal of human immunodeficiency virus type 1
   6604..6967    +  CDS            HIV-1 gag (fragment): gag protein from human immunodeficiency virus 1; gag
   7113..7346    +  misc_feature   RRE: The Rev response element (RRE) of HIV-1 allows for Rev-dependent mRNA export from the nucleus to the cytoplasm.
   7723..7749    +  CDS            Rev (fragment): human immunodeficiency virus 1 (HIV-1) Rev protein; rev; enhances nuclear export of unspliced and incompletely spliced viral mRNAs
   7753..7993    +  promoter       U6 promoter: RNA polymerase III promoter for human U6 snRNA
   8023..8098    +  misc_RNA       gRNA scaffold: guide RNA scaffold for the Streptococcus pyogenes CRISPR/Cas9 system
   8154..8271    +  misc_feature   cPPT/CTS: central polypurine tract and central termination sequence of HIV-1
>Addgene plasmid #75920 | BUB1B gRNA (BRDN0001147884) | addgene full sequence | sequence record 184828 | Addgene Assembled Sequence
CCCGGGTGCAAAGATGGATAAAGTTTTAAACAGAGAGGAATCTTTGCAGCTAATGGACCTTCTAGGTCTT
GAAAGGAGTGGGAATTGGCTCCGGTGCCCGTCAGTGGGCAGAGCGCACATCGCCCACAGTCCCCGAGAAG
TTGGGGGGAGGGGTCGGCAATTGATCCGGTGCCTAGAGAAGGTGGCGCGGGGTAAACTGGGAAAGTGATG
TCGTGTACTGGCTCCGCCTTTTTCCCGAGGGTGGGGGAGAACCGTATATAAGTGCAGTAGTCGCCGTGAA
CGTTCTTTTTCGCAACGGGTTTGCCGCCAGAACACAGGTAAGTGCCGTGTGTGGTTCCCGCGGGCCTGGC
CTCTTTACGGGTTATGGCCCTTGCGTGCCTTGAATTACTTCCACCTGGCTGCAGTACGTGATTCTTGATC
CCGAGCTTCGGGTTGGAAGTGGGTGGGAGAGTTCGAGGCCTTGCGCTTAAGGAGCCCCTTCGCCTCGTGC
TTGAGTTGAGGCCTGGCCTGGGCGCTGGGGCCGCCGCGTGCGAATCTGGTGGCACCTTCGCGCCTGTCTC
GCTGCTTTCGATAAGTCTCTAGCCATTTAAAATTTTTGATGACCTGCTGCGACGCTTTTTTTCTGGCAAG
ATAGTCTTGTAAATGCGGGCCAAGATCTGCACACTGGTATTTCGGTTTTTGGGGCCGCGGGCGGCGACGG
GGCCCGTGCGTCCCAGCGCACATGTTCGGCGAGGCGGGGCCTGCGAGCGCGGCCACCGAGAATCGGACGG
GGGTAGTCTCAAGCTGGCCGGCCTGCTCTGGTGCCTGGCCTCGCGCCGCCGTGTATCGCCCCGCCCTGGG
CGGCAAGGCTGGCCCGGTCGGCACCAGTTGCGTGAGCGGAAAGATGGCCGCTTCCCGGCCCTGCTGCAGG
GAGCTCAAAATGGAGGACGCGGCGCTCGGGAGAGCGGGCGGGTGAGTCACCCACACAAAGGAAAAGGGCC
TTTCCGTCCTCAGCCGTCGCTTCATGTGACTCCACGGAGTACCGGGCGCCGTCCAGGCACCTCGATTAGT
TCTCGAGCTTTTGGAGTACGTCGTCTTTAGGTTGGGGGGAGGGGTTTTATGCGATGGAGTTTCCCCACAC
TGAGTGGGTGGAGACTGAAGTTAGGCCAGCTTGGCACTTGATGTAATTCTCCTTGGAATTTGCCCTTTTT
GAGTTTGGATCTTGGTTCATTCTCAAGCCTCAGACAGTGGTTCAAAGTTTTTTTCTTCCATTTCAGGTGT
CGTGACGTACGGCCACCATGACCGAGTACAAGCCCACGGTGCGCCTCGCCACCCGCGACGACGTCCCCAG
GGCCGTACGCACCCTCGCCGCCGCGTTCGCCGACTACCCCGCCACGCGCCACACCGTCGATCCGGACCGC
CACATCGAGCGGGTCACCGAGCTGCAAGAACTCTTCCTCACGCGCGTCGGGCTCGACATCGGCAAGGTGT
GGGTCGCGGACGACGGCGCCGCCGTGGCGGTCTGGACCACGCCGGAGAGCGTCGAAGCGGGGGCGGTGTT
CGCCGAGATCGGCCCGCGCATGGCCGAGTTGAGCGGTTCCCGGCTGGCCGCGCAGCAACAGATGGAAGGC
CTCCTGGCGCCGCACCGGCCCAAGGAGCCCGCGTGGTTCCTGGCCACCGTCGGAGTCTCGCCCGACCACC
AGGGCAAGGGTCTGGGCAGCGCCGTCGTGCTCCCCGGAGTGGAGGCGGCCGAGCGCGCCGGGGTGCCCGC
CTTCCTGGAGACCTCCGCGCCCCGCAACCTCCCCTTCTACGAGCGGCTCGGCTTCACCGTCACCGCCGAC
GTCGAGGTGCCCGAAGGACCGCGCACCTGGTGCATGACCCGCAAGCCCGGTGCCTGAACGCGTTAAGTCG
ACAATCAACCTCTGGATTACAAAATTTGTGAAAGATTGACTGGTATTCTTAACTATGTTGCTCCTTTTAC
GCTATGTGGATACGCTGCTTTAATGCCTTTGTATCATGCTATTGCTTCCCGTATGGCTTTCATTTTCTCC
TCCTTGTATAAATCCTGGTTGCTGTCTCTTTATGAGGAGTTGTGGCCCGTTGTCAGGCAACGTGGCGTGG
TGTGCACTGTGTTTGCTGACGCAACCCCCACTGGTTGGGGCATTGCCACCACCTGTCAGCTCCTTTCCGG
GACTTTCGCTTTCCCCCTCCCTATTGCCACGGCGGAACTCATCGCCGCCTGCCTTGCCCGCTGCTGGACA
GGGGCTCGGCTGTTGGGCACTGACAATTCCGTGGTGTTGTCGGGGAAATCATCGTCCTTTCCTTGGCTGC
TCGCCTGTGTTGCCACCTGGATTCTGCGCGGGACGTCCTTCTGCTACGTCCCTTCGGCCCTCAATCCAGC
GGACCTTCCTTCCCGCGGCCTGCTGCCGGCTCTGCGGCCTCTTCCGCGTCTTCGCCTTCGCCCTCAGACG
AGTCGGATCTCCCTTTGGGCCGCCTCCCCGCGTCGACTTTAAGACCAATGACTTACAAGGCAGCTGTAGA
TCTTAGCCACTTTTTAAAAGAAAAGGGGGGACTGGAAGGGCTAATTCACTCCCAACGAAGACAAGATCTG
CTTTTTGCTTGTACTGGGTCTCTCTGGTTAGACCAGATCTGAGCCTGGGAGCTCTCTGGCTAACTAGGGA
ACCCACTGCTTAAGCCTCAATAAAGCTTGCCTTGAGTGCTTCAAGTAGTGTGTGCCCGTCTGTTGTGTGA
CTCTGGTAACTAGAGATCCCTCAGACCCTTTTAGTCAGTGTGGAAAATCTCTAGCAGTACGTATAGTAGT
TCATGTCATCTTATTATTCAGTATTTATAACTTGCAAAGAAATGAATATCAGAGAGTGAGAGGAACTTGT
TTATTGCAGCTTATAATGGTTACAAATAAAGCAATAGCATCACAAATTTCACAAATAAAGCATTTTTTTC
ACTGCATTCTAGTTGTGGTTTGTCCAAACTCATCAATGTATCTTATCATGTCTGGCTCTAGCTATCCCGC
CCCTAACTCCGCCCATCCCGCCCCTAACTCCGCCCAGTTCCGCCCATTCTCCGCCCCATGGCTGACTAAT
TTTTTTTATTTATGCAGAGGCCGAGGCCGCCTCGGCCTCTGAGCTATTCCAGAAGTAGTGAGGAGGCTTT
TTTGGAGGCCTAGGGACGTACCCAATTCGCCCTATAGTGAGTCGTATTACGCGCGCTCACTGGCCGTCGT
TTTACAACGTCGTGACTGGGAAAACCCTGGCGTTACCCAACTTAATCGCCTTGCAGCACATCCCCCTTTC
GCCAGCTGGCGTAATAGCGAAGAGGCCCGCACCGATCGCCCTTCCCAACAGTTGCGCAGCCTGAATGGCG
AATGGG
[124 nt withheld, positions 3367-3490]
C
[91 nt withheld, positions 3492-3582]
A
[49 nt withheld, positions 3584-3632]
CCTTTGACGTTGGAGTCCACGTTCTTT
[37 nt withheld, positions 3660-3696]
ACCCTATCTCGGTCTATTCTTTTGATTTATAAGGGATTTTGCCGATTTCGGCCTATTGGTTAAAAAATGA
GCTGATTTAACAAAAATTTAACGCGAATTTTAACAAAATATTAACGCTTACAATTTAGGTGGCACTTTTC
GGGGAAATGTGCGCGGAACCCCTATTTGTTTATTTTTCTAAATACATTCAAATATGTATCCGCTCATGAG
ACAATAACCCTGATAAATGCTTCAATAATATTGAAAAAGGAAGAGTATGAGTATTCAACATTTCCGTGTC
GCCCTTATTCCCTTTTTTGCGGCATTTTGCCTTCCTGTTTTTGCTCACCCAGAAACGCTGGTGAAAGTAA
AAGATGCTGAAGATCAGTTGGGTGCACGAGTGGGTTACATCGAACTGGATCTCAACAGCGGTAAGATCCT
TGAGAGTTTTCGCCCCGAAGAACGTTTTCCAATGATGAGCACTTTTAAAGTTCTGCTATGTGGCGCGGTA
TTATCCCGTATTGACGCCGGGCAAGAGCAACTCGGTCGCCGCATACACTATTCTCAGAATGACTTGGTTG
AGTACTCACCAGTCACAGAAAAGCATCTTACGGATGGCATGACAGTAAGAGAATTATGCAGTGCTGCCAT
AACCATGAGTGATAACACTGCGGCCAACTTACTTCTGACAACGATCGGAGGACCGAAGGAGCTAACCGCT
TTTTTGCACAACATGGGGGATCATGTAACTCGCCTTGATCGTTGGGAACCGGAGCTGAATGAAGCCATAC
CAAACGACGAGCGTGACACCACGATGCCTGTAGCAATGGCAACAACGTTGCGCAAACTATTAACTGGCGA
ACTACTTACTCTAGCTTCCCGGCAACAATTAATAGACTGGATGGAGGCGGATAAAGTTGCAGGACCACTT
CTGCGCTCGGCCCTTCCGGCTGGCTGGTTTATTGCTGATAAATCTGGAGCCGGTGAGCGTGGGTCTCGCG
GTATCATTGCAGCACTGGGGCCAGATGGTAAGCCCTCCCGTATCGTAGTTATCTACACGACGGGGAGTCA
GGCAACTATGGATGAACGAAATAGACAGATCGCTGAGATAGGTGCCTCACTGATTAAGCATTGGTAACTG
TCAGACCAAGTTTACTCATATATACTTTAGATTGATTTAAAACTTCATTTTTAATTTAAAAGGATCTAGG
TGAAGATCCTTTTTGATAATCTCATGACCAAAATCCCTTAACGTGAGTTTTCGTTCCACTGAGCGTCAGA
CCCCGTAGAAAAGATCAAAGGATCTTCTTGAGATCCTTTTTTTCTGCGCGTAATCTGCTGCTTGCAAACA
AAAAAACCACCGCTACCAGCGGTGGTTTGTTTGCCGGATCAAGAGCTACCAACTCTTTTTCCGAAGGTAA
CTGGCTTCAGCAGAGCGCAGATACCAAATACTGTTCTTCTAGTGTAGCCGTAGTTAGGCCACCACTTCAA
GAACTCTGTAGCACCGCCTACATACCTCGCTCTGCTAATCCTGTTACCAGTGGCTGCTGCCAGTGGCGAT
AAGTCGTGTCTTACCGGGTTGGACTCAAGACGATAGTTACCGGATAAGGCGCAGCGGTCGGGCTGAACGG
GGGGTTCGTGCACACAGCCCAGCTTGGAGCGAACGACCTACACCGAACTGAGATACCTACAGCGTGAGCT
ATGAGAAAGCGCCACGCTTCCCGAAGGGAGAAAGGCGGACAGGTATCCGGTAAGCGGCAGGGTCGGAACA
GGAGAGCGCACGAGGGAGCTTCCAGGGGGAAACGCCTGGTATCTTTATAGTCCTGTCGGGTTTCGCCACC
TCTGACTTGAGCGTCGATTTTTGTGATGCTCGTCAGGGGGGCGGAGCCTATGGAAAAACGCCAGCAACGC
GGCCTTTTTACGGTTCCTGGCCTTTTGCTGGCCTTTTGCTCACATGTTCTTTCCTGCGTTATCCCCTGAT
TCTGTGGATAACCGTATTACCGCCTTTGAGTGAGCTGATACCGCTCGCCGCAGCCGAACGACCGAGCGCA
GCGAGTCAGTGAGCGAGGAAGCGGAAGAGCGCCCAATACGCAAACCGCCTCTCCCCGCGCGTTGGCCGAT
TCATTAATGCAGCTGGCACGACAGGTTTCCCGACTGGAAAGCGGGCAGTGAGCGCAACGCAATTAATGTG
AGTTAGCTCACTCATTAGGCACCCCAGGCTTTACACTTTATGCTTCCGGCTCGTATGTTGTGTGGAATTG
TGAGCGGATAACAATTTCACACAGGAAACAGCTATGACCATGATTACGCCAAGCGCGCAATTAACCCTCA
CTAAAGGGAACAAAAGCTGGAGCTGCAAGCTTAATGTAGTCTTATGCAATACTCTTGTAGTCTTGCAACA
TGGTAACGATGAGTTAGCAACATGCCTTACAAGGAGAGAAAAAGCACCGTGCATGCCGATTGGTGGAAGT
AAGGTGGTACGATCGTGCCTTATTAGGAAGGCAACAGACGGGTCTGACATGGATTGGACGAACCACTGAA
TTGCCGCATTGCAGAGATATTGTATTTAAGTGCCTAGCTCGATACATAAACGGGTCTCTCTGGTTAGACC
AGATCTGAGCCTGGGAGCTCTCTGGCTAACTAGGGAACCCACTGCTTAAGCCTCAATAAAGCTTGCCTTG
AGTGCTTCAAGTAGTGTGTGCCCGTCTGTTGTGTGACTCTGGTAACTAGAGATCCCTCAGACCCTTTTAG
TCAGTGTGGAAAATCTCTAGCAGTGGCGCCCGAACAGGGACTTGAAAGCGAAAGGGAAACCAGAGGAGCT
CTCTCGACGCAGGACTCGGCTTGCTGAAGCGCGCACGGCAAGAGGCGAGGGGCGGCGACTGGTGAGTACG
CCAAAAATTTTGACTAGCGGAGGCTAGAAGGAGAGAGATGGGTGCGAGAGCGTCAGTATTAAGCGGGGGA
GAATTAGATCGCGATGGGAAAAAATTCGGTTAAGGCCAGGGGGAAAGAAAAAATATAAATTAAAACATAT
AGTATGGGCAAGCAGGGAGCTAGAACGATTCGCAGTTAATCCTGGCCTGTTAGAAACATCAGAAGGCTGT
AGACAAATACTGGGACAGCTACAACCATCCCTTCAGACAGGATCAGAAGAACTTAGATCATTATATAATA
CAGTAGCAACCCTCTATTGTGTGCATCAAAGGATAGAGATAAAAGACACCAAGGAAGCTTTAGACAAGAT
AGAGGAAGAGCAAAACAAAAGTAAGACCACCGCACAGCAAGCGGCCGCTGATCTTCAGACCTGGAGGAGG
AGATATGAGGGACAATTGGAGAAGTGAATTATATAAATATAAAGTAGTAAAAATTGAACCATTAGGAGTA
GCACCCACCAAGGCAAAGAGAAGAGTGGTGCAGAGAGAAAAAAGAGCAGTGGGAATAGGAGCTTTGTTCC
TTGGGTTCTTGGGAGCAGCAGGAAGCACTATGGGCGCAGCGTCAATGACGCTGACGGTACAGGCCAGACA
ATTATTGTCTGGTATAGTGCAGCAGCAGAACAATTTGCTGAGGGCTATTGAGGCGCAACAGCATCTGTTG
CAACTCACAGTCTGGGGCATCAAGCAGCTCCAGGCAAGAATCCTGGCTGTGGAAAGATACCTAAAGGATC
AACAGCTCCTGGGGATTTGGGGTTGCTCTGGAAAACTCATTTGCACCACTGCTGTGCCTTGGAATGCTAG
TTGGAGTAATAAATCTCTGGAACAGATTTGGAATCACACGACCTGGATGGAGTGGGACAGAGAAATTAAC
AATTACACAAGCTTAATACACTCCTTAATTGAAGAATCGCAAAACCAGCAAGAAAAGAATGAACAAGAAT
TATTGGAATTAGATAAATGGGCAAGTTTGTGGAATTGGTTTAACATAACAAATTGGCTGTGGTATATAAA
ATTATTCATAATGATAGTAGGAGGCTTGGTAGGTTTAAGAATAGTTTTTGCTGTACTTTCTATAGTGAAT
AGAGTTAGGCAGGGATATTCACCATTATCGTTTCAGACCCACCTCCCAACCCCGAGGGGACCCAGAGAGG
GCCTATTTCCCATGATTCCTTCATATTTGCATATACGATACAAGGCTGTTAGAGAGATAATTAGAATTAA
TTTGACTGTAAACACAAAGATATTAGTACAAAATACGTGACGTAGAAAGTAATAATTTCTTGGGTAGTTT
GCAGTTTTAAAATTATGTTTTAAAATGGACTATCATATGCTTACCGTAACTTGAAAGTATTTCGATTTCT
TGGCTTTATATATCTTGTGGAAAGGACGAAACACCGAGGAATTGAACCCTTGAGCGGTTTTAGAGCTAGA
AATAGCAAGTTAAAATAAGGCTAGTCCGTTATCAACTTGAAAAAGTGGCACCGAGTCGGTGCTTTTTTAA
GCTTGGCGTAACTAGATCTTGAGACAAATGGCAGTATTCATCCACAATTTTAAAAGAAAAGGGGGGATTG
GGGGGTACAGTGCAGGGGAAAGAATAGTAGACATAATAGCAACAGACATACAAACTAAAGAATTACAAAA
ACAAATTACAAAAATTCAAAATTTTCGGGTTTATTACAGGGACAGCAGAGATCCACTTTGGCGCCGGCTC
GAGGGGG
