>Addgene plasmid #75920 | BUB1B gRNA (BRDN0001147884) | depositor partial sequence | sequence record 143380 | Target Sequence
AGGAATTGAACCCTTGAGCG
