>Addgene plasmid #75920 | BUB1B gRNA (BRDN0001147884) | addgene partial sequence | sequence record 184827 | hU6-F
TNNNNGACGTAGAAAGTAATAATTTCTTGGGTAGTTTGCAGTTTTAAAATTATGTTTTAAAATGGACTAT
CATATGCTTACCGTAACTTGAAAGTATTTCGATTTCTTGGCTTTATATATCTTGTGGAAAGGACGAAACA
CCGAGGAATTGAACCCTTGAGCGGTTTTAGAGCTAGAAATAGCAAGTTAAAATAAGGCTAGTCCGTTATC
AACTTGAAAAAGTGGCACCGAGTCGGTGCTTTTTTAAGCTTGGCGTAACTAGATCTTGAGACAAATGGCA
GTATTCATCCACAATTTTAAAAGAAAAGGGGGGATTGGGGGGTACAGTGCAGGGGAAAGAATAGTAGACA
TAATAGCAACAGACATACAAACTAAAGAATTACAAAAACAAATTACAAAAATTCAAAATTTTCGGGTTTA
TTACAGGGACAGCAGAGATCCACTTTGGCGCCGGCTCGAGGGGGCCCGGGTGCAAAGATGGATAAAGTTT
TAAACAGAGAGGAATCTTTGCAGCTAATGGACCTTCTAGGTCTTGAAAGGAGTGGGAATTGGCTCCGGTG
CCCGTCAGTG
